>Addgene plasmid #165453 | Sticky-173a-16X | addgene full sequence | sequence record 346781 | Addgene NGS Result
GGTACCCGGGGATCCTGCAGTGCTTTTTTTTTTCACAATCCCGGTGCCGAGGCCGCTCAATTGGTCGTAG
ACAGCTCTAGCACCGCTTAAACGCACGTACGGAATCAGATCCTGCAGTGCTTTTTTTTTTCACAATCCCG
GTGCCGAGGCCGCTCAATTGGTCGTAGACAGCTCTAGCACCGCTTAAACGCACGTACGGAATCAGATCCT
GCAGTGCTTTTTTTTTTCACAATCCCGGTGCCGAGGCCGCTCAATTGGTCGTAGACAGCTCTAGCACCGC
TTAAACGCACGTACGGATTCAGATCCTGCAGTGCTTTTTTTTTTCACAATCCCGGTGCCGAGGCCGCTCA
ATTGGTCGTAGACAGCTCTAGCACCGCTTAAACGCACGTACGGAATCAGATCCTGCAGTGCTTTTTTTTT
TCACAATCCCGGTGCCGAGGCCGCTCAATTGGTCGTAGACAGCTCTAGCACCGCTTAAACGCACGTACGG
ATTCAGATCCTGCAGTGCTTTTTTTTTTCACAATCCCGGTGCCGAGGCCGCTCAATTGGTCGTAGACAGC
TCTAGCACCGCTTAAACGCACGTACGGAATCAGATCCTGCAGTGCTTTTTTTTTTCACAATCCCGGTGCC
GAGGCCGCTCAATTGGTCGTAGACAGCTCTAGCACCGCTTAAACGCACGTACGGATTCAGATCCTGCAGT
GCTTTTTTTTTTCACAATCCCGGTGCCGAGGCCGCTCAATTGGTCGTAGACAGCTCTAGCACCGCTTAAA
CGCACGTACGGAATCAGATCCTGCAGTGCTTTTTTTTTTCACAATCCCGGTGCCGAGGCCGCTCAATTGG
TCGTAGACAGCTCTAGCACCGCTTAAACGCACGTACGGATTCAGATCCTGCAGTGCTTTTTTTTTTCACA
ATCCCGGTGCCGAGGCCGCTCAATTGGTCGTAGACAGCTCTAGCACCGCTTAAACGCACGTACGGAATCA
GATCCTGCAGTGCTTTTTTTTTTCACAATCCCGGTGCCGAGGCCGCTCAATTGGTCGTAGACAGCTCTAG
CACCGCTTAAACGCACGTACGGATTCAGATCCTGCAGTGCTTTTTTTTTTCACAATCCCGGTGCCGAGGC
CGCTCAATTGGTCGTAGACAGCTCTAGCACCGCTTAAACGCACGTACGGAATCAGATCCTGCAGTGCTTT
TTTTTTTCACAATCCCGGTGCCGAGGCCGCTCAATTGGTCGTAGACAGCTCTAGCACCGCTTAAACGCAC
GTACGGATTCAGATCCTGCAGTGCTTTTTTTTTTCACAATCCCGGTGCCGAGGCCGCTCAATTGGTCGTA
GACAGCTCTAGCACCGCTTAAACGCACGTACGGAATCAGATCCTGCAGTGCTTTTTTTTTTCACAATCCC
GGTGCCGAGGCCGCTCAATTGGTCGTAGACAGCTCTAGCACCGCTTAAACGCACGTACGGATTCAGATCC
TGCAGTGCTTTTTTTTTTCACAATCCCGGTGCCGAGGCCGCTCAATTGGTCGTAGACAGCTCTAGCACCG
CTTAAACGCACGTACGGAATCAGATCCTGCAGTGCTTTTTTTTTTCACAATCCCGGTGCCGAGGCCGCTC
AATTGGTCGTAGACAGCTCTAGCACCGCTTAAACGCACGTACGGATTCAGATCCTGCAGTGCTTTTTTTT
TTCACAATCCCGGTGCCGAGGCCGCTCAATTGGTCGTAGACAGCTCTAGCACCGCTTAAACGCACGTACG
GAATCAGATCCTGCAGTGCTTTTTTTTTTCACAATCCCGGTGCCGAGGCCGCTCAATTGGTCGTAGACAG
CTCTAGCACCGCTTAAACGCACGTACGGATTCAGATCCTGCAGTGCTTTTTTTTTTCACAATCCCGGTGC
CGAGGCCGCTCAATTGGTCGTAGACAGCTCTAGCACCGCTTAAACGCACGTACGGAATCAGATCCTGCAG
TGCTTTTTTTTTTCACAATCCCGGTGCCGAGGCCGCTCAATTGGTCGTAGACAGCTCTAGCACCGCTTAA
ACGCACGTACGGATTCAGATCCTGCAGTGCTTTTTTTTTTCACAATCCCGGTGCCGAGGCCGCTCAATTG
GTCGTAGACAGCTCTAGCACCGCTTAAACGCACGTACGGAATCAGATCCTGCAGTGCTTTTTTTTTTCAC
AATCCCGGTGCCGAGGCCGCTCAATTGGTCGTAGACAGCTCTAGCACCGCTTAAACGCACGTACGGATTC
AGATCCTGCAGTGCTTTTTTTTTTCACAATCCCGGTGCCGAGGCCGCTCAATTGGTCGTAGACAGCTCTA
GCACCGCTTAAACGCACGTACGGAATCAGATCCTGCAGTGCTTTTTTTTTTCACAATCCCGGTGCCGAGG
CCGCTCAATTGGTCGTAGACAGCTCTAGCACCGCTTAAACGCACGTACGGATTCAGATCCTGCAGTGCTT
TTTTTTTTCACAATCCCGGTGCCGAGGCCGCTCAATTGGTCGTAGACAGCTCTAGCACCGCTTAAACGCA
CGTACGGAATCAGATCCTGCAGTGCTTTTTTTTTTCACAATCCCGGTGCCGAGGCCGCTCAATTGGTCGT
AGACAGCTCTAGCACCGCTTAAACGCACGTACGGATTCAGATCCTGCAGTGCTTTTTTTTTTCACAATCC
CGGTGCCGAGGCCGCTCAATTGGTCGTAGACAGCTCTAGCACCGCTTAAACGCACGTACGGAATCAGATC
CTGCAGTGCTTTTTTTTTTCACAATCCCGGTGCCGAGGCCGCTCAATTGGTCGTAGACAGCTCTAGCACC
GCTTAAACGCACGTACGGATTCAGATCCTGCAGTGCTTTTTTTTTTCACAATCCCGGTGCCGAGGCCGCT
CAATTGGTCGTAGACAGCTCTAGCACCGCTTAAACGCACGTACGGAATCAGATCCTGCAGTGCTTTTTTT
TTTCACAATCCCGGTGCCGAGGCCGCTCAATTGGTCGTAGACAGCTCTAGCACCGCTTAAACGCACGTAC
GGATTCAGATCCTGCAGTGCTTTTTTTTTTCACAATCCCGGTGCCGAGGCCGCTCAATTGGTCGTAGACA
GCTCTAGCACCGCTTAAACGCACGTACGGAATCAGATCCTGCAGTGCTTTTTTTTTTCACAATCCCGGTG
CCGAGGCCGCTCAATTGGTCGTAGACAGCTCTAGCACCGCTTAAACGCACGTACGGATTCAGATCTGCAG
AAGCTTGGCGTAATCATGGTCATAGCTGTTTCCTGTGTGAAATTGTTATCCGCTCACAATTCCACACAAC
ATACGAGCCGGAAGCATAAAGTGTAAAGCCTGGGGTGCCTAATGAGTGAGCTAACTCACATTAATTGCGT
TGCGCTCACTGCCCGCTTTCCAGTCGGGAAACCTGTCGTGCCAGCTGCATTAATGAATCGGCCAACGCGC
GGGGAGAGGCGGTTTGCGTATTGGGCGCTCTTCCGCTTCCTCGCTCACTGACTCGCTGCGCTCGGTCGTT
CGGCTGCGGCGAGCGGTATCAGCTCACTCAAAGGCGGTAATACGGTTATCCACAGAATCAGGGGATAACG
CAGGAAAGAACATGTGAGCAAAAGGCCAGCAAAAGGCCAGGAACCGTAAAAAGGCCGCGTTGCTGGCGTT
TTTCCATAGGCTCCGCCCCCCTGACGAGCATCACAAAAATCGACGCTCAAGTCAGAGGTGGCGAAACCCG
ACAGGACTATAAAGATACCAGGCGTTTCCCCCTGGAAGCTCCCTCGTGCGCTCTCCTGTTCCGACCCTGC
CGCTTACCGGATACCTGTCCGCCTTTCTCCCTTCGGGAAGCGTGGCGCTTTCTCATAGCTCACGCTGTAG
GTATCTCAGTTCGGTGTAGGTCGTTCGCTCCAAGCTGGGCTGTGTGCACGAACCCCCCGTTCAGCCCGAC
CGCTGCGCCTTATCCGGTAACTATCGTCTTGAGTCCAACCCGGTAAGACACGACTTATCGCCACTGGCAG
CAGCCACTGGTAACAGGATTAGCAGAGCGAGGTATGTAGGCGGTGCTACAGAGTTCTTGAAGTGGTGGCC
TAACTACGGCTACACTAGAAGAACAGTATTTGGTATCTGCGCTCTGCTGAAGCCAGTTACCTTCGGAAAA
AGAGTTGGTAGCTCTTGATCCGGCAAACAAACCACCGCTGGTAGCGGTGGTTTTTTTGTTTGCAAGCAGC
AGATTACGCGCAGAAAAAAAGGATCTCAAGAAGATCCTTTGATCTTTTCTACGGGGTCTGACGCTCAGTG
GAACGAAAACTCACGTTAAGGGATTTTGGTCATGAGATTATCAAAAAGGATCTTCACCTAGATCCTTTTA
AATTAAAAATGAAGTTTTAAATCAATCTAAAGTATATATGAGTAAACTTGGTCTGACAGTTACCAATGCT
TAATCAGTGAGGCACCTATCTCAGCGATCTGTCTATTTCGTTCATCCATAGTTGCCTGACTCCCCGTCGT
GTAGATAACTACGATACGGGAGGGCTTACCATCTGGCCCCAGTGCTGCAATGATACCGCGAGACCCACGC
TCACCGGCTCCAGATTTATCAGCAATAAACCAGCCAGCCGGAAGGGCCGAGCGCAGAAGTGGTCCTGCAA
CTTTATCCGCCTCCATCCAGTCTATTAATTGTTGCCGGGAAGCTAGAGTAAGTAGTTCGCCAGTTAATAG
TTTGCGCAACGTTGTTGCCATTGCTACAGGCATCGTGGTGTCACGCTCGTCGTTTGGTATGGCTTCATTC
AGCTCCGGTTCCCAACGATCAAGGCGAGTTACATGATCCCCCATGTTGTGCAAAAAAGCGGTTAGCTCCT
TCGGTCCTCCGATCGTTGTCAGAAGTAAGTTGGCCGCAGTGTTATCACTCATGGTTATGGCAGCACTGCA
TAATTCTCTTACTGTCATGCCATCCGTAAGATGCTTTTCTGTGACTGGTGAGTACTCAACCAAGTCATTC
TGAGAATAGTGTATGCGGCGACCGAGTTGCTCTTGCCCGGCGTCAATACGGGATAATACCGCGCCACATA
GCAGAACTTTAAAAGTGCTCATCATTGGAAAACGTTCTTCGGGGCGAAAACTCTCAAGGATCTTACCGCT
GTTGAGATCCAGTTCGATGTAACCCACTCGTGCACCCAACTGATCTTCAGCATCTTTTACTTTCACCAGC
GTTTCTGGGTGAGCAAAAACAGGAAGGCAAAATGCCGCAAAAAAGGGAATAAGGGCGACACGGAAATGTT
GAATACTCATACTCTTCCTTTTTCAATATTATTGAAGCATTTATCAGGGTTATTGTCTCATGAGCGGATA
CATATTTGAATGTATTTAGAAAAATAAACAAATAGGGGTTCCGCGCACATTTCCCCGAAAAGTGCCACCT
GACGTCTAAGAAACCATTATTATCATGACATTAACCTATAAAAATAGGCGTATCACGAGGCCCTTTCGTC
TCGCGCGTTTCGGTGATGACGGTGAAAACCTCTGACACATGCAGCTCCCGGAGACGGTCACAGCTTGTCT
GTAAGCGGATGCCGGGAGCAGACAAGCCCGTCAGGGCGCGTCAGCGGGTGTTGGCGGGTGTCGGGGCTGG
CTTAACTATGCGGCATCAGAGCAGATTGTACTGAGAGTGCACCATATGCGGTGTGAAATACCGCACAGAT
GCGTAAGGAGAAAATACCGCATCAGGCGCCATTCGCCATTCAGGCTGCGCAACTGTTGGGAAGGGCGATC
GGTGCGGGCCTCTTCGCTATTACGCCAGCTGGCGAAAGGGGGATGTGCTGCAAGGCGATTAAGTTGGGTA
ACGCCAGGGTTTTCCCAGTCACGACGTTGTAAAACGACGGCCAGTGAATTCGAGCTC
Features (pLannotate 1.2.2; 11 found; start..end, strand, type, name):
   3263..3279    -  protein_bind   lac operator: The lac repressor binds to the lac operator to inhibit transcription in E. coli. This inhibition can be relieved by adding lactose or isopropyl-β-D-thiogalactopyranoside (IPTG). lac repressor encoded by lacI
   3287..3317    -  promoter       lac promoter: promoter for the E. coli lac operon
   3332..3353    -  protein_bind   CAP binding site: CAP binding activates transcription in the presence of cAMP. E. coli catabolite activator protein
   3366..3458    -  CDS            lacI (fragment): lac repressor; lacI; The lac repressor binds to the lac operator to inhibit transcription in E. coli. This inhibition can be relieved by adding lactose or isopropyl-β-D-thiogalactopyranoside (IPTG).
   3641..4229    -  rep_origin     ori: high-copy-number ColE1/pMB1/pBR322/pUC origin of replication
   4400..5260    -  CDS            AmpR: β-lactamase; bla; confers resistance to ampicillin, carbenicillin, and related antibiotics
   5261..5365    -  promoter       AmpR promoter: bla
   5460..5495    +  CDS            rop (fragment): Rop protein, which maintains plasmids at low copy number; rop
   5597..5696    +  misc_feature   bom (fragment): basis of mobility region from pBR322
   5702..5859    -  CDS            lacZα (fragment): LacZα fragment of β-galactosidase; lacZ fragment
   5856..16      +  misc_feature   MCS (fragment) (across the origin): pUC18/19 multiple cloning site
