>Addgene plasmid #165453 | Sticky-173a-16X Sequencing Result | analyzer sequence | sequence record 331261
ACTCTTCCTTTTTCAATATTATTGAAGCATTTATCAGGGTTATTGTCTCATGAGCGGATACATATTTGAA
TGTATTTAGAAAAATAAACAAATAGGGGTTCCGCGCACATTTCCCCGAAAAGTGCCACCTGACGTCTAAG
AAACCATTATTATCATGACATTAACCTATAAAAATAGGCGTATCACGAGGCCCTTTCGTCTCGCGCGTTT
CGGTGATGACGGTGAAAACCTCTGACACATGCAGCTCCCGGAGACGGTCACAGCTTGTCTGTAAGCGGAT
GCCGGGAGCAGACAAGCCCGTCAGGGCGCGTCAGCGGGTGTTGGCGGGTGTCGGGGCTGGCTTAACTATG
CGGCATCAGAGCAGATTGTACTGAGAGTGCACCATATGCGGTGTGAAATACCGCACAGATGCGTAAGGAG
AAAATACCGCATCAGGCGCCATTCGCCATTCAGGCTGCGCAACTGTTGGGAAGGGCGATCGGTGCGGGCC
TCTTCGCTATTACGCCAGCTGGCGAAAGGGGGATGTGCTGCAAGGCGATTAAGTTGGGTAACGCCAGGGT
TTTCCCAGTCACGACGTTGTAAAACGACGGCCAGTGAATTCGAGCTCGGTACCCGGGGATCCTGCAGTGC
TTTTTTTTTTCACAATCCCGGTGCCGAGGCCGCTCAATTGGTCGTAGACAGCTCTAGCACCGCTTAAACG
CACGTACGGAATCAGATCCTGCAGTGCTTTTTTTTTTCACAATCCCGGTGCCGAGGCCGCTCAATTGGTC
GTAGACAGCTCTAGCACCGCTTAAACGCACGTACGGATTCAGATCCTGCAGTGCTTTTTTTTTTCACAAT
CCCGGTGCCGAGGCCGCTCAATTGGTCGTAGACAGCTCTAGCACCGCTTAAACGCACGTACGGAATCAGA
TCCTGCAGTGCTTTTTTTTTTCACAATCCCGGTGCCGAGGCCGCTCAATTGGTCGTAGACAGCTCTAGCA
CCGCTTAAACGCACGTACGGATTCAGATCCTGCAGTGCTTTTTTTTTTCACAATCCCGGTGCCGAGGCCG
CTCAATTGGTCGTAGACAGCTCTAGCACCGCTTAAACGCACGTACGGAATCAGATCCTGCAGTGCTTTTT
TTTTTCACAATCCCGGTGCCGAGGCCGCTCAATTGGTCGTAGACAGCTCTAGCACCGCTTAAACGCACGT
ACGGATTCAGATCCTGCAGTGCTTTTTTTTTTCACAATCCCGGTGCCGAGGCCGCTCAATTGGTCGTAGA
CAGCTCTAGCACCGCTTAAACGCACGTACGGAATCAGATCCTGCAGTGCTTTTTTTTTTCACAATCCCGG
TGCCGAGGCCGCTCAATTGGTCGTAGACAGCTCTAGCACCGCTTAAACGCACGTACGGATTCAGATCCTG
CAGTGCTTTTTTTTTTCACAATCCCGGTGCCGAGGCCGCTCAATTGGTCGTAGACAGCTCTAGCACCGCT
TAAACGCACGTACGGAATCAGATCCTGCAGTGCTTTTTTTTTTCACAATCCCGGTGCCGAGGCCGCTCAA
TTGGTCGTAGACAGCTCTAGCACCGCTTAAACGCACGTACGGATTCAGATCCTGCAGTGCTTTTTTTTTT
CACAATCCCGGTGCCGAGGCCGCTCAATTGGTCGTAGACAGCTCTAGCACCGCTTAAACGCACGTACGGA
ATCAGATCCTGCAGTGCTTTTTTTTTTCACAATCCCGGTGCCGAGGCCGCTCAATTGGTCGTAGACAGCT
CTAGCACCGCTTAAACGCACGTACGGATTCAGATCCTGCAGTGCTTTTTTTTTTCACAATCCCGGTGCCG
AGGCCGCTCAATTGGTCGTAGACAGCTCTAGCACCGCTTAAACGCACGTACGGAATCAGATCCTGCAGTG
CTTTTTTTTTTCACAATCCCGGTGCCGAGGCCGCTCAATTGGTCGTAGACAGCTCTAGCACCGCTTAAAC
GCACGTACGGATTCAGATCCTGCAGTGCTTTTTTTTTTCACAATCCCGGTGCCGAGGCCGCTCAATTGGT
CGTAGACAGCTCTAGCACCGCTTAAACGCACGTACGGAATCAGATCCTGCAGTGCTTTTTTTTTTCACAA
TCCCGGTGCCGAGGCCGCTCAATTGGTCGTAGACAGCTCTAGCACCGCTTAAACGCACGTACGGATTCAG
ATCCTGCAGTGCTTTTTTTTTTCACAATCCCGGTGCCGAGGCCGCTCAATTGGTCGTAGACAGCTCTAGC
ACCGCTTAAACGCACGTACGGAATCAGATCCTGCAGTGCTTTTTTTTTTCACAATCCCGGTGCCGAGGCC
GCTCAATTGGTCGTAGACAGCTCTAGCACCGCTTAAACGCACGTACGGATTCAGATCCTGCAGTGCTTTT
TTTTTTCACAATCCCGGTGCCGAGGCCGCTCAATTGGTCGTAGACAGCTCTAGCACCGCTTAAACGCACG
TACGGAATCAGATCCTGCAGTGCTTTTTTTTTTCACAATCCCGGTGCCGAGGCCGCTCAATTGGTCGTAG
ACAGCTCTAGCACCGCTTAAACGCACGTACGGATTCAGATCCTGCAGTGCTTTTTTTTTTCACAATCCCG
GTGCCGAGGCCGCTCAATTGGTCGTAGACAGCTCTAGCACCGCTTAAACGCACGTACGGAATCAGATCCT
GCAGTGCTTTTTTTTTTCACAATCCCGGTGCCGAGGCCGCTCAATTGGTCGTAGACAGCTCTAGCACCGC
TTAAACGCACGTACGGATTCAGATCCTGCAGTGCTTTTTTTTTTCACAATCCCGGTGCCGAGGCCGCTCA
ATTGGTCGTAGACAGCTCTAGCACCGCTTAAACGCACGTACGGAATCAGATCCTGCAGTGCTTTTTTTTT
TCACAATCCCGGTGCCGAGGCCGCTCAATTGGTCGTAGACAGCTCTAGCACCGCTTAAACGCACGTACGG
ATTCAGATCCTGCAGTGCTTTTTTTTTTCACAATCCCGGTGCCGAGGCCGCTCAATTGGTCGTAGACAGC
TCTAGCACCGCTTAAACGCACGTACGGAATCAGATCCTGCAGTGCTTTTTTTTTTCACAATCCCGGTGCC
GAGGCCGCTCAATTGGTCGTAGACAGCTCTAGCACCGCTTAAACGCACGTACGGATTCAGATCCTGCAGT
GCTTTTTTTTTTCACAATCCCGGTGCCGAGGCCGCTCAATTGGTCGTAGACAGCTCTAGCACCGCTTAAA
CGCACGTACGGAATCAGATCCTGCAGTGCTTTTTTTTTTCACAATCCCGGTGCCGAGGCCGCTCAATTGG
TCGTAGACAGCTCTAGCACCGCTTAAACGCACGTACGGATTCAGATCCTGCAGTGCTTTTTTTTTTCACA
ATCCCGGTGCCGAGGCCGCTCAATTGGTCGTAGACAGCTCTAGCACCGCTTAAACGCACGTACGGAATCA
GATCCTGCAGTGCTTTTTTTTTTCACAATCCCGGTGCCGAGGCCGCTCAATTGGTCGTAGACAGCTCTAG
CACCGCTTAAACGCACGTACGGATTCAGATCCTGCAGTGCTTTTTTTTTTCACAATCCCGGTGCCGAGGC
CGCTCAATTGGTCGTAGACAGCTCTAGCACCGCTTAAACGCACGTACGGAATCAGATCCTGCAGTGCTTT
TTTTTTTCACAATCCCGGTGCCGAGGCCGCTCAATTGGTCGTAGACAGCTCTAGCACCGCTTAAACGCAC
GTACGGATTCAGATCTGCAGAAGCTTGGCGTAATCATGGTCATAGCTGTTTCCTGTGTGAAATTGTTATC
CGCTCACAATTCCACACAACATACGAGCCGGAAGCATAAAGTGTAAAGCCTGGGGTGCCTAATGAGTGAG
CTAACTCACATTAATTGCGTTGCGCTCACTGCCCGCTTTCCAGTCGGGAAACCTGTCGTGCCAGCTGCAT
TAATGAATCGGCCAACGCGCGGGGAGAGGCGGTTTGCGTATTGGGCGCTCTTCCGCTTCCTCGCTCACTG
ACTCGCTGCGCTCGGTCGTTCGGCTGCGGCGAGCGGTATCAGCTCACTCAAAGGCGGTAATACGGTTATC
CACAGAATCAGGGGATAACGCAGGAAAGAACATGTGAGCAAAAGGCCAGCAAAAGGCCAGGAACCGTAAA
AAGGCCGCGTTGCTGGCGTTTTTCCATAGGCTCCGCCCCCCTGACGAGCATCACAAAAATCGACGCTCAA
GTCAGAGGTGGCGAAACCCGACAGGACTATAAAGATACCAGGCGTTTCCCCCTGGAAGCTCCCTCGTGCG
CTCTCCTGTTCCGACCCTGCCGCTTACCGGATACCTGTCCGCCTTTCTCCCTTCGGGAAGCGTGGCGCTT
TCTCATAGCTCACGCTGTAGGTATCTCAGTTCGGTGTAGGTCGTTCGCTCCAAGCTGGGCTGTGTGCACG
AACCCCCCGTTCAGCCCGACCGCTGCGCCTTATCCGGTAACTATCGTCTTGAGTCCAACCCGGTAAGACA
CGACTTATCGCCACTGGCAGCAGCCACTGGTAACAGGATTAGCAGAGCGAGGTATGTAGGCGGTGCTACA
GAGTTCTTGAAGTGGTGGCCTAACTACGGCTACACTAGAAGAACAGTATTTGGTATCTGCGCTCTGCTGA
AGCCAGTTACCTTCGGAAAAAGAGTTGGTAGCTCTTGATCCGGCAAACAAACCACCGCTGGTAGCGGTGG
TTTTTTTGTTTGCAAGCAGCAGATTACGCGCAGAAAAAAAGGATCTCAAGAAGATCCTTTGATCTTTTCT
ACGGGGTCTGACGCTCAGTGGAACGAAAACTCACGTTAAGGGATTTTGGTCATGAGATTATCAAAAAGGA
TCTTCACCTAGATCCTTTTAAATTAAAAATGAAGTTTTAAATCAATCTAAAGTATATATGAGTAAACTTG
GTCTGACAGTTACCAATGCTTAATCAGTGAGGCACCTATCTCAGCGATCTGTCTATTTCGTTCATCCATA
GTTGCCTGACTCCCCGTCGTGTAGATAACTACGATACGGGAGGGCTTACCATCTGGCCCCAGTGCTGCAA
TGATACCGCGAGACCCACGCTCACCGGCTCCAGATTTATCAGCAATAAACCAGCCAGCCGGAAGGGCCGA
GCGCAGAAGTGGTCCTGCAACTTTATCCGCCTCCATCCAGTCTATTAATTGTTGCCGGGAAGCTAGAGTA
AGTAGTTCGCCAGTTAATAGTTTGCGCAACGTTGTTGCCATTGCTACAGGCATCGTGGTGTCACGCTCGT
CGTTTGGTATGGCTTCATTCAGCTCCGGTTCCCAACGATCAAGGCGAGTTACATGATCCCCCATGTTGTG
CAAAAAAGCGGTTAGCTCCTTCGGTCCTCCGATCGTTGTCAGAAGTAAGTTGGCCGCAGTGTTATCACTC
ATGGTTATGGCAGCACTGCATAATTCTCTTACTGTCATGCCATCCGTAAGATGCTTTTCTGTGACTGGTG
AGTACTCAACCAAGTCATTCTGAGAATAGTGTATGCGGCGACCGAGTTGCTCTTGCCCGGCGTCAATACG
GGATAATACCGCGCCACATAGCAGAACTTTAAAAGTGCTCATCATTGGAAAACGTTCTTCGGGGCGAAAA
CTCTCAAGGATCTTACCGCTGTTGAGATCCAGTTCGATGTAACCCACTCGTGCACCCAACTGATCTTCAG
CATCTTTTACTTTCACCAGCGTTTCTGGGTGAGCAAAAACAGGAAGGCAAAATGCCGCAAAAAAGGGAAT
AAGGGCGACACGGAAATGTTGAATACTCAT
Features (pLannotate 1.2.2; 11 found; start..end, strand, type, name):
      1..105     -  promoter       AmpR promoter: bla
    200..235     +  CDS            rop (fragment): Rop protein, which maintains plasmids at low copy number; rop
    337..436     +  misc_feature   bom (fragment): basis of mobility region from pBR322
    442..599     -  CDS            lacZα (fragment): LacZα fragment of β-galactosidase; lacZ fragment
    596..623     +  misc_feature   MCS (fragment): pUC18/19 multiple cloning site
   3773..3789    -  protein_bind   lac operator: The lac repressor binds to the lac operator to inhibit transcription in E. coli. This inhibition can be relieved by adding lactose or isopropyl-β-D-thiogalactopyranoside (IPTG). lac repressor encoded by lacI
   3797..3827    -  promoter       lac promoter: promoter for the E. coli lac operon
   3842..3863    -  protein_bind   CAP binding site: CAP binding activates transcription in the presence of cAMP. E. coli catabolite activator protein
   3876..3968    -  CDS            lacI (fragment): lac repressor; lacI; The lac repressor binds to the lac operator to inhibit transcription in E. coli. This inhibition can be relieved by adding lactose or isopropyl-β-D-thiogalactopyranoside (IPTG).
   4151..4739    -  rep_origin     ori: high-copy-number ColE1/pMB1/pBR322/pUC origin of replication
   4910..5770    -  CDS            AmpR: β-lactamase; bla; confers resistance to ampicillin, carbenicillin, and related antibiotics
