[The description below was written by a language model from this plasmid's Addgene catalogue record and pLannotate feature annotations shown in this document.]
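Description:
Sticky-173a-16X is a pUC19-based bacterial plasmid intended purely as a source of DNA: it is grown in E. coli to produce a defined DNA fragment used for nucleosome preparation and the assembly of engineered chromatin. It replicates from the high-copy ColE1/pUC origin and is selected through the β-lactamase (AmpR) gene, driven by its own bla promoter, which confers ampicillin resistance. The remaining annotated elements are standard pUC19 remnants: the lac promoter, lac operator and CAP binding site, a short lacI fragment, small rop and bom fragments, and a truncated lacZα interrupted at the multiple cloning site.

The payload was cloned between the BamHI and HindIII sites of the polylinker, where it is flanked by the M13 forward and reverse sequencing primer sites. Although the catalogue lists the plasmid as an empty backbone and names no insert, both sequence records contain a stretch of roughly 3.1 to 3.2 kb between the MCS fragment and the lac operator that carries no annotation, which corresponds to the cloned material. The name suggests sixteen tandem copies of a 173 bp fragment with cohesive ("sticky") ends, an arrangement commonly used so that restriction digestion releases many copies of a nucleosome-length DNA per plasmid, but the record does not explicitly state the repeat number, unit length, sequence identity or the enzyme used for excision. The two sequence records differ in length (5,867 versus 5,770 nt), with the difference falling in the unannotated insert region. Such discrepancies can arise when assembling highly repetitive sequence, though the record does not explain this one.

No expression of a protein product is intended. The construct serves for large-scale production of DNA for nucleosome reconstitution.
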