Addgene plasmid #165453: Sticky-173a-16X
Purpose: (Empty Backbone) DNA fragment production for nucleosome preparation
Depositing lab: Curt Davey. Depositing organization: Nanyang Technological University (NTU). Publication: Engineering nucleosomes for generating diverse chromatin assemblies. Adhireksan Z, Sharma D, Lee PL, Bao Q, Padavattan S, Shum WK, Davey GE, Davey CA. Nucleic Acids Res. 2021 Feb 15. pii: 6137298. doi: 10.1093/nar/gkab070. PubMed 33590100.
Backbone
  Vector backbone: pUC19
  Backbone manufacturer: Genscript
  Backbone size (bp): 2710
  Modifications to backbone: cloned into the BamHI and HindIII sites of the pUC19 vector
  Vector type: Bacterial vector for DNA production
Growth in bacteria
  Bacterial resistance: Ampicillin, 100 μg/mL
  Growth temperature: 37°C
  Growth strain: DH5alpha
  Copy number: High Copy
Gene/Insert
  Cloning method: Restriction Enzyme
  Sequencing primers: 5′ M13 fwd; 3′ M13 rev
Terms and licenses: Academic/Nonprofit Terms; Industry Terms: Not Available to Industry
Depositor comments: Please cite the following article in any publications where this construct is utilized: doi: 10.1093/nar/gkab070 Z. Adhireksan, D. Sharma, P.L. Lee, Q. Bao, S. Padavattan, W.K. Shum, G.E. Davey & C.A. Davey. (2021). Engineering Nucleosomes for Generating Diverse Chromatin Assemblies. Nucleic Acids Res.
How to cite: Sticky-173a-16X was a gift from Curt Davey (Addgene plasmid # 165453 ; http://n2t.net/addgene:165453 ; RRID:Addgene_165453)
