>Addgene plasmid #165453 | Sticky-173a-16X | depositor partial sequence | sequence record 321618 | 173a is cloned into BamHI and HindIII sites of pUC19 vector as 16 repeats (each repeat containg 2 half-sites)
GGATCCTGCAGTGCTTTTTTTTTTCACAATCCCGGTGCCGAGGCCGCTCAATTGGTCGTAGACAGCTCTA
GCACCGCTTAAACGCACGTACGGAATCAGATCCTGCAGTGCTTTTTTTTTTCACAATCCCGGTGCCGAGG
CCGCTCAATTGGTCGTAGACAGCTCTAGCACCGCTTAAACGCACGTACGGATTCAGATCCTGCAGTGCTT
TTTTTTTTCACAATCCCGGTGCCGAGGCCGCTCAATTGGTCGTAGACAGCTCTAGCACCGCTTAAACGCA
CGTACGGAATCAGATCCTGCAGTGCTTTTTTTTTTCACAATCCCGGTGCCGAGGCCGCTCAATTGGTCGT
AGACAGCTCTAGCACCGCTTAAACGCACGTACGGATTCAGATCCTGCAGTGCTTTTTTTTTTCACAATCC
CGGTGCCGAGGCCGCTCAATTGGTCGTAGACAGCTCTAGCACCGCTTAAACGCACGTACGGAATCAGATC
CTGCAGTGCTTTTTTTTTTCACAATCCCGGTGCCGAGGCCGCTCAATTGGTCGTAGACAGCTCTAGCACC
GCTTAAACGCACGTACGGATTCAGATCCTGCAGTGCTTTTTTTTTTCACAATCCCGGTGCCGAGGCCGCT
CAATTGGTCGTAGACAGCTCTAGCACCGCTTAAACGCACGTACGGAATCAGATCCTGCAGTGCTTTTTTT
TTTCACAATCCCGGTGCCGAGGCCGCTCAATTGGTCGTAGACAGCTCTAGCACCGCTTAAACGCACGTAC
GGATTCAGATCCTGCAGTGCTTTTTTTTTTCACAATCCCGGTGCCGAGGCCGCTCAATTGGTCGTAGACA
GCTCTAGCACCGCTTAAACGCACGTACGGAATCAGATCCTGCAGTGCTTTTTTTTTTCACAATCCCGGTG
CCGAGGCCGCTCAATTGGTCGTAGACAGCTCTAGCACCGCTTAAACGCACGTACGGATTCAGATCCTGCA
GTGCTTTTTTTTTTCACAATCCCGGTGCCGAGGCCGCTCAATTGGTCGTAGACAGCTCTAGCACCGCTTA
AACGCACGTACGGAATCAGATCCTGCAGTGCTTTTTTTTTTCACAATCCCGGTGCCGAGGCCGCTCAATT
GGTCGTAGACAGCTCTAGCACCGCTTAAACGCACGTACGGATTCAGATCCTGCAGTGCTTTTTTTTTTCA
CAATCCCGGTGCCGAGGCCGCTCAATTGGTCGTAGACAGCTCTAGCACCGCTTAAACGCACGTACGGAAT
CAGATCCTGCAGTGCTTTTTTTTTTCACAATCCCGGTGCCGAGGCCGCTCAATTGGTCGTAGACAGCTCT
AGCACCGCTTAAACGCACGTACGGATTCAGATCCTGCAGTGCTTTTTTTTTTCACAATCCCGGTGCCGAG
GCCGCTCAATTGGTCGTAGACAGCTCTAGCACCGCTTAAACGCACGTACGGAATCAGATCCTGCAGTGCT
TTTTTTTTTCACAATCCCGGTGCCGAGGCCGCTCAATTGGTCGTAGACAGCTCTAGCACCGCTTAAACGC
ACGTACGGATTCAGATCCTGCAGTGCTTTTTTTTTTCACAATCCCGGTGCCGAGGCCGCTCAATTGGTCG
TAGACAGCTCTAGCACCGCTTAAACGCACGTACGGAATCAGATCCTGCAGTGCTTTTTTTTTTCACAATC
CCGGTGCCGAGGCCGCTCAATTGGTCGTAGACAGCTCTAGCACCGCTTAAACGCACGTACGGATTCAGAT
CCTGCAGTGCTTTTTTTTTTCACAATCCCGGTGCCGAGGCCGCTCAATTGGTCGTAGACAGCTCTAGCAC
CGCTTAAACGCACGTACGGAATCAGATCCTGCAGTGCTTTTTTTTTTCACAATCCCGGTGCCGAGGCCGC
TCAATTGGTCGTAGACAGCTCTAGCACCGCTTAAACGCACGTACGGATTCAGATCCTGCAGTGCTTTTTT
TTTTCACAATCCCGGTGCCGAGGCCGCTCAATTGGTCGTAGACAGCTCTAGCACCGCTTAAACGCACGTA
CGGAATCAGATCCTGCAGTGCTTTTTTTTTTCACAATCCCGGTGCCGAGGCCGCTCAATTGGTCGTAGAC
AGCTCTAGCACCGCTTAAACGCACGTACGGATTCAGATCCTGCAGTGCTTTTTTTTTTCACAATCCCGGT
GCCGAGGCCGCTCAATTGGTCGTAGACAGCTCTAGCACCGCTTAAACGCACGTACGGAATCAGATCCTGC
AGTGCTTTTTTTTTTCACAATCCCGGTGCCGAGGCCGCTCAATTGGTCGTAGACAGCTCTAGCACCGCTT
AAACGCACGTACGGATTCAGATCCTGCAGTGCTTTTTTTTTTCACAATCCCGGTGCCGAGGCCGCTCAAT
TGGTCGTAGACAGCTCTAGCACCGCTTAAACGCACGTACGGAATCAGATCCTGCAGTGCTTTTTTTTTTC
ACAATCCCGGTGCCGAGGCCGCTCAATTGGTCGTAGACAGCTCTAGCACCGCTTAAACGCACGTACGGAT
TCAGATCCTGCAGTGCTTTTTTTTTTCACAATCCCGGTGCCGAGGCCGCTCAATTGGTCGTAGACAGCTC
TAGCACCGCTTAAACGCACGTACGGAATCAGATCCTGCAGTGCTTTTTTTTTTCACAATCCCGGTGCCGA
GGCCGCTCAATTGGTCGTAGACAGCTCTAGCACCGCTTAAACGCACGTACGGATTCAGATCCTGCAGTGC
TTTTTTTTTTCACAATCCCGGTGCCGAGGCCGCTCAATTGGTCGTAGACAGCTCTAGCACCGCTTAAACG
CACGTACGGAATCAGATCCTGCAGTGCTTTTTTTTTTCACAATCCCGGTGCCGAGGCCGCTCAATTGGTC
GTAGACAGCTCTAGCACCGCTTAAACGCACGTACGGATTCAGATCCTGCAGTGCTTTTTTTTTTCACAAT
CCCGGTGCCGAGGCCGCTCAATTGGTCGTAGACAGCTCTAGCACCGCTTAAACGCACGTACGGAATCAGA
TCCTGCAGTGCTTTTTTTTTTCACAATCCCGGTGCCGAGGCCGCTCAATTGGTCGTAGACAGCTCTAGCA
CCGCTTAAACGCACGTACGGATTCAGATCTGCAGAAGCTT
